>Addgene plasmid #12187 | pCMV5 MEKK4alpha WT | addgene partial sequence | sequence record 18752 | CMV-F 5'-CGCAAATGGGCGGTAGGCGTG-3'
AGCTCGTTTAGTGAACCGTCAGAATTCGATAAGCTTGCATGCCTGCAGGTCGACTCTAGTAACGGCCGCC
AGTGTGCTGGAATTCGGCTTAATCTGACCTGCGGCGGGCTAGAGGCGGAGGCGGAGTCCAGTCACTCCCT
CACCCCGCGGCTCCTGGTCTTCCCGCACCAGGCTGCAGCTGACGACCCGCCGCGGTCATGCGAAGCTTGG
TGCACGGGCCACCATGTATCCATATGATGTTCCAGATTATGCTAGAGACGCCATCGCCGAGCCGGTGCCC
CCTCCTGCCCTCGCCGACACCCCTGCAGCCGCCATGGAGGAGCTGCGGCCAGCACCACCGCCACAGCCAG
AGCCGGATCCGGAGTGCTGCCCAGCGGCGAGGCAGGAGTGCATGTTGGGAGAGTCGGCTCGCAAAAGTAT
GGAATCCGATCCAGAGGACTTTTCTGATGAAACAAATACAGAGACTCTCTACGGCACCTCACCCCCAAGC
ACACCTCGACAGATGAAACGCCTGTCAGCCAAGCACCAGAGGAACAGCGCAGGGAGGCCGGCCAGCCGAT
CGAACTTGAAAGAAAAAATGAACACACCGAGTCAGTCTCCACATAAAGATTTGGGGAAGGGAGTGGAGAC
CGTGGAAGAATACAGCTACAAGCAGGAGAAGAAGATTCGAGCAACTCTGAGAACAACGGAGCGAGACCAT
AAGAAAAATGCACAGTGCTCGTTCATGTTGGACTCGGTGGCTGGGTCTTTGCCAAAAA
