[The description below was written by a language model from this plasmid's Addgene catalogue record.]
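Description:
pCMV5 MEKK4alpha WT is a mammalian expression plasmid built on the pCMV5 backbone (about 4.6 kb without insert). It carries the wild-type alpha form of mouse MEKK4, the product of the Map3k4 gene, which is also known as MTK1 or MAPKKK4. The insert of roughly 4.9 kb was placed into the vector by restriction cloning. The XbaI site at the 5′ junction is preserved, while the ApaI site at the 3′ junction was destroyed during cloning. An HA epitope tag is fused to the N terminus of the kinase, so the expressed protein can be detected or immunoprecipitated with anti-HA antibodies without a MEKK4-specific reagent. The plasmid is maintained in E. coli as a high-copy construct under ampicillin selection. No mammalian selection marker is listed.

No feature table accompanies the record, so the regulatory elements are not itemised. The backbone name and the use of a CMV forward sequencing primer suggest that the insert sits downstream of the cytomegalovirus immediate-early promoter, which drives strong constitutive transcription in transfected mammalian cells. MEKK4 is a mitogen-activated protein kinase kinase kinase, and the associated publication describes its cloning and its selective regulation of the c-Jun N-terminal kinase (JNK) pathway. The construct is therefore suited to transient overexpression of full-length, catalytically intact MEKK4 for studying upstream activation of JNK signalling. It could also serve as a wild-type reference alongside mutant versions of the kinase, although the record does not describe any such companion constructs.
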