Addgene plasmid #12187: pCMV5 MEKK4alpha WT
Depositing lab: Gary Johnson. Depositing organization: National Jewish Health. Publication: Cloning of a novel mitogen-activated protein kinase kinase kinase, MEKK4, that selectively regulates the c-Jun amino terminal kinase pathway. Gerwins P, Blank JL, Johnson GL. J Biol Chem. 1997 Mar 28. 272(13):8288-95. 10.1074/jbc.272.13.8288 PubMed 9079650.
Backbone
  Vector backbone: pCMV5
  Backbone size w/o insert (bp): 4600
  Vector type: Mammalian Expression
Growth in bacteria
  Bacterial resistance: Ampicillin, 100 μg/mL
  Growth temperature: 37°C
  Growth strain: DH5alpha
  Copy number: High Copy
Gene/Insert
  Gene/Insert name: MEKK4 (alt name: MEKK4 alpha)
  Species: M. musculus (mouse)
  Insert size (bp): 4900
  GenBank ID: U85607
  Entrez Gene: Map3k4 (a.k.a. D17Rp17, D17Rp17e, MAPKKK4, MEKK 4, MTK1, Mek4b, Mekk4, RP17, Rp17a, Tas, mKIAA0213)
  Tag / fusion protein: HA (N terminal on insert)
  Cloning method: Restriction Enzyme; 5′ cloning site XbaI (not destroyed); 3′ cloning site ApaI (destroyed during cloning)
  Sequencing primers: 5′ CMV-F
Terms and licenses: Academic/Nonprofit Terms; Industry Terms: Not Available to Industry
How to cite: pCMV5 MEKK4alpha WT was a gift from Gary Johnson (Addgene plasmid # 12187 ; http://n2t.net/addgene:12187 ; RRID:Addgene_12187)
